>Addgene plasmid #243875 | pBSKo2_Red | addgene full sequence | sequence record 493265 | Addgene NGS Result
GGTCTCAGTCAGGAGAGAGACGCCTTTGACGGCTAGCTCAGTCCTAGGTATAGTGCTAGCTCAAAGAGAA
AGAGGGGACAAACTGAATGGTGAGCAAAGGCGAAGCGGTGATTAAAGAATTTATGCGCTTTAAAGTGCAT
ATGGAAGGCAGCATGAACGGCCATGAATTTGAAATTGAAGGCGAAGGCGAAGGCCGCCCGTATGAAGGCA
CCCAGACCGCGAAACTGAAAGTGACCAAAGGCGGCCCGCTGCCGTTTAGCTGGGATATTCTGAGCCCGCA
GTTTATGTATGGCAGCCGCGCGTTTATTAAACATCCGGCGGATATTCCGGATTATTATAAACAGAGCTTT
CCGGAAGGCTTTAAATGGGAACGCGTGATGAACTTTGAAGATGGCGGCGCGGTGACCGTGACCCAGGATA
CCAGCCTGGAAGATGGCACCCTGATTTATAAAGTGAAACTGCGCGGCACCAACTTTCCGCCGGATGGCCC
GGTGATGCAGAAAAAAACCATGGGCTGGGAAGCGAGCACCGAACGCCTGTATCCGGAAGATGGCGTGCTG
AAAGGCGATATTAAAATGGCGCTGCGCCTGAAAGATGGCGGCCGCTATCTGGCGGATTTTAAAACCACCT
ATAAAGCGAAAAAACCGGTGCAGATGCCGGGCGCGTATAACGTGGATCGCAAACTGGATATTACCAGCCA
TAACGAAGATTATACCGTGGTGGAACAGTATGAACGCAGCGAAGGCCGCCATAGCACCGGCGGCATGGAT
GAACTGTATAAATAAGCTTCCAGGCATCAAATAAAACGAAAGGCTCAGTCGAAAGACTGGGCCTTTCGTT
TTATCTGTTGTTTGTCGGTGAACGCTCTCCGTCTCTCGCTTGAGACCTGCAGTGACACGGTTATCCACAG
AATCAGGGGATAACGCAGGAAAGAACATGTGAGCAAAAGGCCAGCAAAAGGCCAGGAACCGTAAAAAGGC
CGCGTTGCTGGCGTTTTTCCATAGGCTCCGCCCCCCTGACGAGCATCACAAAAATCGACGCTCAAGTCAG
AGGTGGCGAAACCCGACAGGACTATAAAGATACCAGGCGTTTCCCCCTGGAAGCTCCCTCGTGCGCTCTC
CTGTTCCGACCCTGCCGCTTACCGGATACCTGTCCGCCTTTCTCCCTTCGGGAAGCGTGGCGCTTTCTCA
TAGCTCACGCTGTAGGTATCTCAGTTCGGTGTAGGTCGTTCGCTCCAAGCTGGGCTGTGTGCACGAACCC
CCCGTTCAGCCCGACCGCTGCGCCTTATCCGGTAACTATCGTCTTGAGTCCAACCCGGTAAGACACGACT
TATCGCCACTGGCAGCAGCCACTGGTAACAGGATTAGCAGAGCGAGGTATGTAGGCGGTGCTACAGAGTT
CTTGAAGTGGTGGCCTAACTACGGCTACACTAGAAGAACAGTATTTGGTATCTGCGCTCTGCTGAAGCCA
GTTACCTTCGGAAAAAGAGTTGGTAGCTCTTGATCCGGCAAACAAACCACCGCTGGTAGCGGTGGTTTTT
TTGTTTGCAAGCAGCAGATTACGCGCAGAAAAAAAGGATCTCAAGAAGATCCTTTGATCTTTTCTACGGG
GTCTGACGCTCAGTGGAACGAAAACTCACGTTAAGGGATTTTGGTCATGAGATTATCAAAAAGGATCTTC
ACCTAGATCCTTTTGTGATGATCGGCACGTAAGAGGTTCCAACTTTCACCATAATGAAATAAGATCACTA
CCGGGCGTATTTTTTGAGTTATCGAGATTTTCAGGAGCTAAGGAAGCTAAAATGGAGAAAAAAATCACTG
GATATACCACCGTTGATATATCCCAATGGCATCGTAAAGAACATTTTGAGGCATTTCAGTCAGTTGCTCA
ATGTACCTATAACCAGACCGTTCAGCTGGATATTACGGCCTTTTTAAAGACCGTAAAGAAAAATAAGCAC
AAGTTTTATCCGGCCTTTATTCACATTCTTGCCCGCCTGATGAATGCTCATCCGGAATTCCGTATGGCAA
TGAAAGACGGTGAGCTGGTGATATGGGATAGTGTTCACCCTTGTTACACCGTTTTCCATGAGCAAACTGA
AACGTTTTCATCGCTCTGGAGTGAATACCACGACGATTTCCGGCAGTTTCTACACATATATTCGCAAGAT
GTGGCGTGTTACGGTGAAAACCTGGCCTATTTCCCTAAAGGGTTTATTGAGAATATGTTTTTCGTGTCAG
CCAATCCCTGGGTGAGTTTCACCAGTTTTGATTTAAACGTGGCCAATATGGACAACTTCTTCGCCCCCGT
TTTCACCATGGGCAAATATTATACGCAAGGCGACAAGGTGCTGATGCCGCTGGCGATTCAGGTTCATCAT
GCCGTTTGTGATGGCTTCCATGTCGGCAGAATGCTTAATGAATTACAACAGTACTGCGATGAGTGGCAGG
GCGGGGCGTAATTTTTTTAAGGCAGTTATTGGTGCCCTTAAACGCCTGGTTGCTACGCCTGAATAAGTGA
TAATAAGCGGATGAATGGCAGAAATTCGATGATAAGCTGTCAAACATGATGT
[125 nt withheld, positions 2573-2697]
C
[91 nt withheld, positions 2699-2789]
AGGGTGATGGTTCACGTAGTGGGCCAGCGCCCTGATAGACGGTTTTTCGCCCTTTGACGTTGGAGTCCAC
GTTCTTT
[37 nt withheld, positions 2867-2903]
ACCCTATCTCGGTCTATTCTTTTGATTTATAAGGGATTTTGCCGATTTCGGCCTATTGGTTAAAAAATGA
GCTGATTTAACAAAAATTTAACGCGAATTTTAACAAAATATTAACGCTTACAATTTTAACTGCA
Features (pLannotate 1.2.2; 8 found; start..end, strand, type, name):
     26..52      +  promoter       J23119(SpeI) promoter (fragment): bacterial promoter (Registry of Standard Biological Parts BBa J23119) modified to end with an SpeI site
     87..782     +  CDS            mScarlet-I: mScarlet-I is a basic (constitutively fluorescent) red fluorescent protein published in 2016, derived from synthetic construct. It is reported to be a rapidly-maturing monomer with moderate acid sensitivity.
    798..869     +  terminator     rrnB T1 terminator: transcription terminator T1 from the E. coli rrnB gene
    996..1584    -  rep_origin     ori: high-copy-number ColE1/pMB1/pBR322/pUC origin of replication
   1699..1801    +  promoter       cat promoter: promoter of the E. coli cat gene encoding chloramphenicol acetyltransferase
   1802..2458    +  CDS            cat: CAT_ECOLX - Experimental evidence at protein level: Swiss-Prot protein existence level 1. This enzyme is an effector of chloramphenicol resistance in bacteria. From Escherichia coli. This protein is used as a marker in many commonly used cloning vectors, such as pACYC184.
   2546..2563    -  promoter       tet promoter (fragment): E. coli promoter for tetracycline efflux protein gene
   2574..3029    +  rep_origin     f1 ori (sequence partly withheld): f1 bacteriophage origin of replication; arrow indicates direction of (+) strand synthesis
