[The description below was written by a language model from this plasmid's Addgene catalogue record and pLannotate feature annotations shown in this document.]
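Description:
pBSKo2_Red is a small (about 3 kb) bacterial cloning vector built on a pBSK backbone and catalogued as a destination plasmid for the GoldenBraid2.0 assembly system, part of a toolkit adapting that standard to E. coli and related enteric bacteria. It replicates at high copy number from a ColE1/pUC-type origin and is selected with chloramphenicol through a cat gene driven by its native promoter. An f1 bacteriophage origin is also present, a common pBluescript-family remnant that allows single-stranded DNA production with helper phage. A short tet promoter fragment was also annotated and appears to be a backbone leftover with no stated role.

The insert is a compact, self-contained mScarlet-I expression cassette. A fragment of the strong constitutive J23119 synthetic promoter lies upstream of the coding sequence for this rapidly maturing monomeric red fluorescent protein, which is followed by the rrnB T1 transcription terminator. In Golden Gate-style vectors, a cassette like this usually occupies the cloning site as a visual dropout marker: colonies carrying the uncut parent vector are red, while those in which the assembled parts have replaced the cassette are colourless. The "Red" in the name and the Golden Gate cloning method fit that role, but the record does not state it explicitly. The feature table also does not annotate the type IIS restriction sites or overhangs, and the record does not explain the "o2" designation. The plasmid's exact position in the GoldenBraid hierarchy therefore cannot be determined from the information given.
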