Addgene plasmid #243875: pBSKo2_Red
Purpose: GoldenBraid2.0 Cloning vector.
Depositing lab: Christophe Herman. Depositing organization: Baylor College of Medicine. Publication: GoldenBraid2.0 E. coli: a comprehensive and characterized toolkit for enterics. Cooke MB, Welch KT, Ramirez LD, Wen AX, Marciano DC, Herman C. Synth Biol (Oxf). 2025 Aug 14;10(1):ysaf015. doi: 10.1093/synbio/ysaf015. eCollection 2025. PubMed 40927394.
Backbone
  Vector backbone: pBSK
  Vector type: Bacterial Expression
Growth in bacteria
  Bacterial resistance: Chloramphenicol, 25 μg/mL
  Growth temperature: 37°C
  Growth strain: DH5alpha
  Copy number: High Copy
Gene/Insert
  Gene/Insert name: mScarlet-I
  Species: Synthetic
  Insert size (bp): 847
  Cloning method: Golden Gate
Terms and licenses: Academic/Nonprofit Terms; Industry Terms: Not Available to Industry
How to cite: pBSKo2_Red was a gift from Christophe Herman (Addgene plasmid # 243875 ; http://n2t.net/addgene:243875 ; RRID:Addgene_243875)
